Addgene plasmid #18328: T4 Lysozyme S44L WT*
Depositing lab: Brian Matthews. Depositing organization: University of Oregon.
Backbone
  Vector backbone: pHS1403
  Backbone size w/o insert (bp): 5000
  Vector type: Bacterial Expression
Growth in bacteria
  Bacterial resistance: Ampicillin, 100 μg/mL
  Growth temperature: 37°C
  Growth strain: DH5alpha
  Copy number: High Copy
Gene/Insert
  Gene/Insert name: T4 Lysozyme (alt name: AS44L)
  Species: Bacteriophage T4
  Insert size (bp): 600
  Mutation: S44L WT*
  GenBank ID: NP_049736
  Entrez Gene: e (a.k.a. T4p123)
  Cloning method: Restriction Enzyme; 5′ cloning site BamHI (not destroyed); 3′ cloning site HindIII (not destroyed)
  Sequencing primers: 5′ na; 3′ GGCGTATCACGAGGCCC
Terms and licenses: Academic/Nonprofit Terms; Industry Terms: Not Available to Industry
Depositor comments: The BamHI site is 27 bp from the ATG and the HindIII site is 115 bp from the stop.
How to cite: T4 Lysozyme S44L WT* was a gift from Brian Matthews (Addgene plasmid # 18328 ; http://n2t.net/addgene:18328 ; RRID:Addgene_18328)
