[The description below was written by a language model from this plasmid's Addgene catalogue record.]
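Description:
T4 Lysozyme S44L WT* is a bacterial expression plasmid built on the pHS1403 backbone (about 5 kb without insert) that carries a mutant form of the bacteriophage T4 lysozyme gene (gene e). It is maintained in E. coli as a high-copy plasmid under ampicillin selection. The record does not name the origin of replication, the promoter that drives expression, or any fusion tags, and no feature table is available to fill in those details.

The insert is roughly 600 bp and was cloned as a BamHI–HindIII fragment, with both sites preserved so the cassette can be excised or exchanged. According to the depositor's notes, the BamHI site lies 27 bp from the start codon and the HindIII site 115 bp from the stop codon, so the fragment includes short flanking untranslated stretches on either side of the coding region. The encoded protein carries the substitution S44L, a serine-to-leucine change at residue 44, in the "WT*" background. The record does not define WT*, but in the T4 lysozyme literature the term conventionally refers to the cysteine-free pseudo-wild-type protein used as a reference background for point mutants.

The record does not state a purpose. As a single-site variant of a protein widely used as a model system, the construct fits recombinant production of the mutant enzyme in bacteria for comparing its stability, folding or structure with the parental protein. Distribution is limited to academic and nonprofit users.
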