>Addgene plasmid #18328 | T4 Lysozyme S44L WT* | addgene partial sequence | sequence record 24116 | 3primeUP
CTANGAAAAAGCCCGCCTCATTAGGCGGGCTCAGATCTGCTCATGTTTGACAGCTTATCATCGATAAGCT
TCGGCAATAAATTCTTGATATGTTTTCATATGTTTCCTTTAAATATTTTAATTAGTAATTGTCTATTCAA
GTAATTGTGAATATACTATCACAATTCCAAGAGAAAGTAAACAGCTTTATAGATTTTTATACGCGTCCCA
AGTGCCAGTTCTAAACGTTGTAATGACTCGTTTTGCGCGATTAGGTGTTTGATTATACCATCTACTTTTA
GCTAAGTTAACTGCTGCTTCATCCCAGCGTTTTTGTTGAAGCATACGTAAAGAGTTAGTAAATCCTGCCA
CACCGGTTTCTCCCATTTGGAAAACCATATTAATCAATGCAGCGCGACGAACCGCATCAAGAGAATCATA
AACCGGTTTTAATTTAGCATTTCTCAGAATTCCGCGAACAGCAGCATCAACATCCTGATTAAAGAGTTTT
TCAGCCTCATCTTTTGTAATTACACCATTAGTATTACGCCCAATAGCTTTATCTAATTCTAGTTTAGCAG
CATTAAGTGATGGACTTTTTGTAAGCAAATGACCGATGCCAATAGTGTAATAGCCTTCTGTGTCTTTATA
GATTTTAAGTCTAAGACCTTCATCTATACGTAACATTTCAAATATATTCATAATACCTCCTAAGCATCGA
TGGATCCTGTTTCCTGTGTGAAATTGTTATCCGCTCACAATTCCACACATTATACGAGCCGATGATTAAT
TGTCAACAGGGGGATGGGGAGTAAGCTGATCCTGTTTCCTGTGTGAAATTGTTATCCGCTCACAATTCCA
CACATTATACGAGCCGATGATTAATTGTCAACAGGGGGGATGGGGAGTAAGCTCATCGATGGATCGACCG
GGGNTTNCCCNGGGGGGGAAANTGGTNNNCCCGCNNCCNAATTCCNCNCATTNTACGAGCCNGGAAGCAT
AAAGTGNAAAGCCCGGGGGNGCCNAANGAGNGNGCTAACTTACNTTNANTGCGTTGNGCTCNCNGGCCCG
CTTTCCNNNCGGGGAAACCNGNCNNGGCCNGGNCNCCCNNCNNAAGGGGGN
